>Addgene plasmid #207360 | Lenti-L227R-ngRNA+15_EF1a-puroR | addgene full sequence | sequence record 408407 | Addgene NGS Result
TGATGCGGTTTTGGCAGTACATCAATGGGCGTGGATAGCGGTTTGACTCACGGGGATTTCCAAGTCTCCA
CCCCATTGACGTCAATGGGAGTTTGTTTTGGCACCAAAATCAACGGGACTTTCCAAAATGTCGTAACAAC
TCCGCCCCATTGACGCAAATGGGCGGTAGGCGTGTACGGTGGGAGGTCTATATAAGCAGCGCGTTTTGCC
TGTACTGGGTCTCTCTGGTTAGACCAGATCTGAGCCTGGGAGCTCTCTGGCTAACTAGGGAACCCACTGC
TTAAGCCTCAATAAAGCTTGCCTTGAGTGCTTCAAGTAGTGTGTGCCCGTCTGTTGTGTGACTCTGGTAA
CTAGAGATCCCTCAGACCCTTTTAGTCAGTGTGGAAAATCTCTAGCAGTGGCGCCCGAACAGGGACTTGA
AAGCGAAAGGGAAACCAGAGGAGCTCTCTCGACGCAGGACTCGGCTTGCTGAAGCGCGCACGGCAAGAGG
CGAGGGGCGGCGACTGGTGAGTACGCCAAAAATTTTGACTAGCGGAGGCTAGAAGGAGAGAGATGGGTGC
GAGAGCGTCAGTATTAAGCGGGGGAGAATTAGATCGCGATGGGAAAAAATTCGGTTAAGGCCAGGGGGAA
AGAAAAAATATAAATTAAAACATATAGTATGGGCAAGCAGGGAGCTAGAACGATTCGCAGTTAATCCTGG
CCTGTTAGAAACATCAGAAGGCTGTAGACAAATACTGGGACAGCTACAACCATCCCTTCAGACAGGATCA
GAAGAACTTAGATCATTATATAATACAGTAGCAACCCTCTATTGTGTGCATCAAAGGATAGAGATAAAAG
ACACCAAGGAAGCTTTAGACAAGATAGAGGAAGAGCAAAACAAAAGTAAGACCACCGCACAGCAAGCGGC
CGCTGATCTTCAGACCTGGAGGAGGAGATATGAGGGACAATTGGAGAAGTGAATTATATAAATATAAAGT
AGTAAAAATTGAACCATTAGGAGTAGCACCCACCAAGGCAAAGAGAAGAGTGGTGCAGAGAGAAAAAAGA
GCAGTGGGAATAGGAGCTTTGTTCCTTGGGTTCTTGGGAGCAGCAGGAAGCACTATGGGCGCAGCGTCAA
TGACGCTGACGGTACAGGCCAGACAATTATTGTCTGGTATAGTGCAGCAGCAGAACAATTTGCTGAGGGC
TATTGAGGCGCAACAGCATCTGTTGCAACTCACAGTCTGGGGCATCAAGCAGCTCCAGGCAAGAATCCTG
GCTGTGGAAAGATACCTAAAGGATCAACAGCTCCTGGGGATTTGGGGTTGCTCTGGAAAACTCATTTGCA
CCACTGCTGTGCCTTGGAATGCTAGTTGGAGTAATAAATCTCTGGAACAGATTTGGAATCACACGACCTG
GATGGAGTGGGACAGAGAAATTAACAATTACACAAGCTTAATACACTCCTTAATTGAAGAATCGCAAAAC
CAGCAAGAAAAGAATGAACAAGAATTATTGGAATTAGATAAATGGGCAAGTTTGTGGAATTGGTTTAACA
TAACAAATTGGCTGTGGTATATAAAATTATTCATAATGATAGTAGGAGGCTTGGTAGGTTTAAGAATAGT
TTTTGCTGTACTTTCTATAGTGAATAGAGTTAGGCAGGGATATTCACCATTATCGTTTCAGACCCACCTC
CCAACCCCGAGGGGACCCGACAGGCCCGAAGGAATAGAAGAAGAAGGTGGAGAGAGAGACAGAGACAGAT
CCATTCGATTAGTGAACGGATCGGCACTGCGTGCGCCAATTCTGCAGACAAATGGCAGTATTCATCCACA
ATTTTAAAAGAAAAGGGGGGATTGGGGGGTACAGTGCAGGGGAAAGAATAGTAGACATAATAGCAACAGA
CATACAAACTAAAGAATTACAAAAACAAATTACAAAAATTCAAAATTTTCGGGTTTATTACAGGGACAGC
AGAGATCCAGTTTGGTTAATTAAGGTACCGAGGGCCTATTTCCCATGATTCCTTCATATTTGCATATACG
ATACAAGGCTGTTAGAGAGATAATTAGAATTAATTTGACTGTAAACACAAAGATATTAGTACAAAATACG
TGACGTAGAAAGTAATAATTTCTTGGGTAGTTTGCAGTTTTAAAATTATGTTTTAAAATGGACTATCATA
TGCTTACCGTAACTTGAAAGTATTTCGATTTCTTGGCTTTATATATCTTGTGGAAAGGACGAAACACCGC
GTCTGCCTTCTGTGGACTGTTTTAGAGCTAGAAATAGCAAGTTAAAATAAGGCTAGTCCGTTATCAACTT
GAAAAAGTGGCACCGAGTCGGTGCTTTTTTGAATTCGCTAGCTAGGTCTTGAAAGGAGTGGGAATTGGCT
CCGGTGCCCGTCAGTGGGCAGAGCGCACATCGCCCACAGTCCCCGAGAAGTTGGGGGGAGGGGTCGGCAA
TTGATCCGGTGCCTAGAGAAGGTGGCGCGGGGTAAACTGGGAAAGTGATGTCGTGTACTGGCTCCGCCTT
TTTCCCGAGGGTGGGGGAGAACCGTATATAAGTGCAGTAGTCGCCGTGAACGTTCTTTTTCGCAACGGGT
TTGCCGCCAGAACACAGGACCGGTTCTAGGCCACCATGGCTCGAGGATCCGGCGCAACAAACTTCTCTCT
GCTGAAACAAGCCGGAGATGTCGAAGAGAATCCTGGACCGACCGAGTACAAGCCCACGGTGCGCCTCGCC
ACCCGCGACGACGTCCCCAGGGCCGTACGCACCCTCGCCGCCGCGTTCGCCGACTACCCCGCCACGCGCC
ACACCGTCGATCCGGACCGCCACATCGAGCGGGTCACCGAGCTGCAAGAACTCTTCCTCACGCGCGTCGG
GCTCGACATCGGCAAGGTGTGGGTCGCGGACGACGGCGCCGCGGTGGCGGTCTGGACCACGCCGGAGAGC
GTCGAAGCGGGGGCGGTGTTCGCCGAGATCGGCCCGCGCATGGCCGAGTTGAGCGGTTCCCGGCTGGCCG
CGCAGCAACAGATGGAAGGCCTCCTGGCGCCGCACCGGCCCAAGGAGCCCGCGTGGTTCCTGGCCACCGT
CGGAGTCTCGCCCGACCACCAGGGCAAGGGTCTGGGCAGCGCCGTCGTGCTCCCCGGAGTGGAGGCGGCC
GAGCGCGCCGGGGTGCCCGCCTTCCTGGAGACCTCCGCGCCCCGCAACCTCCCCTTCTACGAGCGGCTCG
GCTTCACCGTCACCGCCGACGTCGAGGTGCCCGAAGGACCGCGCACCTGGTGCATGACCCGCAAGCCCGG
TGCCTGAACGCGTTAAGTCGACAATCAACCTCTGGATTACAAAATTTGTGAAAGATTGACTGGTATTCTT
AACTATGTTGCTCCTTTTACGCTATGTGGATACGCTGCTTTAATGCCTTTGTATCATGCTATTGCTTCCC
GTATGGCTTTCATTTTCTCCTCCTTGTATAAATCCTGGTTGCTGTCTCTTTATGAGGAGTTGTGGCCCGT
TGTCAGGCAACGTGGCGTGGTGTGCACTGTGTTTGCTGACGCAACCCCCACTGGTTGGGGCATTGCCACC
ACCTGTCAGCTCCTTTCCGGGACTTTCGCTTTCCCCCTCCCTATTGCCACGGCGGAACTCATCGCCGCCT
GCCTTGCCCGCTGCTGGACAGGGGCTCGGCTGTTGGGCACTGACAATTCCGTGGTGTTGTCGGGGAAATC
ATCGTCCTTTCCTTGGCTGCTCGCCTGTGTTGCCACCTGGATTCTGCGCGGGACGTCCTTCTGCTACGTC
CCTTCGGCCCTCAATCCAGCGGACCTTCCTTCCCGCGGCCTGCTGCCGGCTCTGCGGCCTCTTCCGCGTC
TTCGCCTTCGCCCTCAGACGAGTCGGATCTCCCTTTGGGCCGCCTCCCCGCGTCGACTTTAAGACCAATG
ACTTACAAGGCAGCTGTAGATCTTAGCCACTTTTTAAAAGAAAAGGGGGGACTGGAAGGGCTAATTCACT
CCCAACGAAGACAAGATCTGCTTTTTGCTTGTACTGGGTCTCTCTGGTTAGACCAGATCTGAGCCTGGGA
GCTCTCTGGCTAACTAGGGAACCCACTGCTTAAGCCTCAATAAAGCTTGCCTTGAGTGCTTCAAGTAGTG
TGTGCCCGTCTGTTGTGTGACTCTGGTAACTAGAGATCCCTCAGACCCTTTTAGTCAGTGTGGAAAATCT
CTAGCAGGGCCCGTTTAAACCCGCTGATCAGCCTCGACTGTGCCTTCTAGTTGCCAGCCATCTGTTGTTT
GCCCCTCCCCCGTGCCTTCCTTGACCCTGGAAGGTGCCACTCCCACTGTCCTTTCCTAATAAAATGAGGA
AATTGCATCGCATTGTCTGAGTAGGTGTCATTCTATTCTGGGGGGTGGGGTGGGGCAGGACAGCAAGGGG
GAGGATTGGGAAGACAATAGCAGGCATGCTGGGGATGCGGTGGGCTCTATGGCTTCTGAGGCGGAAAGAA
CCAGCTGGGGCTCTAGGGGGTATCCCC
[124 nt withheld, positions 4508-4631]
C
[91 nt withheld, positions 4633-4723]
A
[49 nt withheld, positions 4725-4773]
CCTTTGACGTTGGAGTCCACGTTCTTT
[37 nt withheld, positions 4801-4837]
ACCCTATCTCGGTCTATTCTTTTGATTTATAAGGGATTTTGCCGATTTCGGCCTATTGGTTAAAAAATGA
GCTGATTTAACAAAAATTTAACGCGAATTAATTCTGTGGAATGTGTGTCAGTTAGGGTGTGGAAAGTCCC
CAGGCTCCCCAGCAGGCAGAAGTATGCAAAGCATGCATCTCAATTAGTCAGCAACCAGGTGTGGAAAGTC
CCCAGGCTCCCCAGCAGGCAGAAGTATGCAAAGCATGCATCTCAATTAGTCAGCAACCATAGTCCCGCCC
CTAACTCCGCCCATCCCGCCCCTAACTCCGCCCAGTTCCGCCCATTCTCCGCCCCATGGCTGACTAATTT
TTTTTATTTATGCAGAGGCCGAGGCCGCCTCTGCCTCTGAGCTATTCCAGAAGTAGTGAGGAGGCTTTTT
TGGAGGCCTAGGCTTTTGCAAAAAGCTCCCGGGAGCTTGTATATCCATTTTCGGATCTGATCAGCACGTG
TTGACAATTAATCATCGGCATAGTATATCGGCATAGTATAATACGACAAGGTGAGGAACTAAACCATGGC
CAAGTTGACCAGTGCCGTTCCGGTGCTCACCGCGCGCGACGTCGCCGGAGCGGTCGAGTTCTGGACCGAC
CGGCTCGGGTTCTCCCGGGACTTCGTGGAGGACGACTTCGCCGGTGTGGTCCGGGACGACGTGACCCTGT
TCATCAGCGCGGTCCAGGACCAGGTGGTGCCGGACAACACCCTGGCCTGGGTGTGGGTGCGCGGCCTGGA
CGAGCTGTACGCCGAGTGGTCGGAGGTCGTGTCCACGAACTTCCGGGACGCCTCCGGGCCGGCCATGACC
GAGATCGGCGAGCAGCCGTGGGGGCGGGAGTTCGCCCTGCGCGACCCGGCCGGCAACTGCGTGCACTTCG
TGGCCGAGGAGCAGGACTGACACGTGCTACGAGATTTCGATTCCACCGCCGCCTTCTATGAAAGGTTGGG
CTTCGGAATCGTTTTCCGGGACGCCGGCTGGATGATCCTCCAGCGCGGGGATCTCATGCTGGAGTTCTTC
GCCCACCCCAACTTGTTTATTGCAGCTTATAATGGTTACAAATAAAGCAATAGCATCACAAATTTCACAA
ATAAAGCATTTTTTTCACTGCATTCTAGTTGTGGTTTGTCCAAACTCATCAATGTATCTTATCATGTCTG
TATACCGTCGACCTCTAGCTAGAGCTTGGCGTAATCATGGTCATAGCTGTTTCCTGTGTGAAATTGTTAT
CCGCTCACAATTCCACACAACATACGAGCCGGAAGCATAAAGTGTAAAGCCTGGGGTGCCTAATGAGTGA
GCTAACTCACATTAATTGCGTTGCGCTCACTGCCCGCTTTCCAGTCGGGAAACCTGTCGTGCCAGCTGCA
TTAATGAATCGGCCAACGCGCGGGGAGAGGCGGTTTGCGTATTGGGCGCTCTTCCGCTTCCTCGCTCACT
GACTCGCTGCGCTCGGTCGTTCGGCTGCGGCGAGCGGTATCAGCTCACTCAAAGGCGGTAATACGGTTAT
CCACAGAATCAGGGGATAACGCAGGAAAGAACATGTGAGCAAAAGGCCAGCAAAAGGCCAGGAACCGTAA
AAAGGCCGCGTTGCTGGCGTTTTTCCATAGGCTCCGCCCCCCTGACGAGCATCACAAAAATCGACGCTCA
AGTCAGAGGTGGCGAAACCCGACAGGACTATAAAGATACCAGGCGTTTCCCCCTGGAAGCTCCCTCGTGC
GCTCTCCTGTTCCGACCCTGCCGCTTACCGGATACCTGTCCGCCTTTCTCCCTTCGGGAAGCGTGGCGCT
TTCTCATAGCTCACGCTGTAGGTATCTCAGTTCGGTGTAGGTCGTTCGCTCCAAGCTGGGCTGTGTGCAC
GAACCCCCCGTTCAGCCCGACCGCTGCGCCTTATCCGGTAACTATCGTCTTGAGTCCAACCCGGTAAGAC
ACGACTTATCGCCACTGGCAGCAGCCACTGGTAACAGGATTAGCAGAGCGAGGTATGTAGGCGGTGCTAC
AGAGTTCTTGAAGTGGTGGCCTAACTACGGCTACACTAGAAGAACAGTATTTGGTATCTGCGCTCTGCTG
AAGCCAGTTACCTTCGGAAAAAGAGTTGGTAGCTCTTGATCCGGCAAACAAACCACCGCTGGTAGCGGTG
GTTTTTTTGTTTGCAAGCAGCAGATTACGCGCAGAAAAAAAGGATCTCAAGAAGATCCTTTGATCTTTTC
TACGGGGTCTGACGCTCAGTGGAACGAAAACTCACGTTAAGGGATTTTGGTCATGAGATTATCAAAAAGG
ATCTTCACCTAGATCCTTTTAAATTAAAAATGAAGTTTTAAATCAATCTAAAGTATATATGAGTAAACTT
GGTCTGACAGTTACCAATGCTTAATCAGTGAGGCACCTATCTCAGCGATCTGTCTATTTCGTTCATCCAT
AGTTGCCTGACTCCCCGTCGTGTAGATAACTACGATACGGGAGGGCTTACCATCTGGCCCCAGTGCTGCA
ATGATACCGCGAGACCCACGCTCACCGGCTCCAGATTTATCAGCAATAAACCAGCCAGCCGGAAGGGCCG
AGCGCAGAAGTGGTCCTGCAACTTTATCCGCCTCCATCCAGTCTATTAATTGTTGCCGGGAAGCTAGAGT
AAGTAGTTCGCCAGTTAATAGTTTGCGCAACGTTGTTGCCATTGCTACAGGCATCGTGGTGTCACGCTCG
TCGTTTGGTATGGCTTCATTCAGCTCCGGTTCCCAACGATCAAGGCGAGTTACATGATCCCCCATGTTGT
GCAAAAAAGCGGTTAGCTCCTTCGGTCCTCCGATCGTTGTCAGAAGTAAGTTGGCCGCAGTGTTATCACT
CATGGTTATGGCAGCACTGCATAATTCTCTTACTGTCATGCCATCCGTAAGATGCTTTTCTGTGACTGGT
GAGTACTCAACCAAGTCATTCTGAGAATAGTGTATGCGGCGACCGAGTTGCTCTTGCCCGGCGTCAATAC
GGGATAATACCGCGCCACATAGCAGAACTTTAAAAGTGCTCATCATTGGAAAACGTTCTTCGGGGCGAAA
ACTCTCAAGGATCTTACCGCTGTTGAGATCCAGTTCGATGTAACCCACTCGTGCACCCAACTGATCTTCA
GCATCTTTTACTTTCACCAGCGTTTCTGGGTGAGCAAAAACAGGAAGGCAAAATGCCGCAAAAAAGGGAA
TAAGGGCGACACGGAAATGTTGAATACTCATACTCTTCCTTTTTCAATATTATTGAAGCATTTATCAGGG
TTATTGTCTCATGAGCGGATACATATTTGAATGTATTTAGAAAAATAAACAAATAGGGGTTCCGCGCACA
TTTCCCCGAAAAGTGCCACCTGACGTCGACGGATCGGGAGATCTCCCGATCCCCTATGGTGCACTCTCAG
TACAATCTGCTCTGATGCCGCATAGTTAAGCCAGTATCTGCTCCCTGCTTGTGTGTTGGAGGTCGCTGAG
TAGTGCGCGAGCAAAATTTAAGCTACAACAAGGCAAGGCTTGACCGACAATTGCATGAAGAATCTGCTTA
GGGTTAGGCGTTTTGCGCTGCTTCGCGATGTACGGGCCAGATATACGCGTTGACATTGATTATTGACTAG
TTATTAATAGTAATCAATTACGGGGTCATTAGTTCATAGCCCATATATGGAGTTCCGCGTTACATAACTT
ACGGTAAATGGCCCGCCTGGCTGACCGCCCAACGACCCCCGCCCATTGACGTCAATAATGACGTATGTTC
CCATAGTAACGCCAATAGGGACTTTCCATTGACGTCAATGGGTGGAGTATTTACGGTAAACTGCCCACTT
GGCAGTACATCAAGTGTATCATATGCCAAGTACGCCCCCTATTGACGTCAATGACGGTAAATGGCCCGCC
TGGCATTATGCCCAGTACATGACCTTATGGGACTTTCCTACTTGGCAGTACATCTACGTATTAGTCATCG
CTATTACCATGG
Features (pLannotate 1.2.2; 32 found; start..end, strand, type, name):
    217..397     +  LTR            5' LTR (truncated): truncated 5' long terminal repeat (LTR) from HIV-1
    444..569     +  misc_feature   HIV-1 Ψ: packaging signal of human immunodeficiency virus type 1
    553..916     +  CDS            HIV-1 gag (fragment): gag protein from human immunodeficiency virus 1; gag
   1062..1295    +  misc_feature   RRE: The Rev response element (RRE) of HIV-1 allows for Rev-dependent mRNA export from the nucleus to the cytoplasm.
   1672..1772    +  CDS            Rev (fragment): human immunodeficiency virus 1 (HIV-1) Rev protein; rev; enhances nuclear export of unspliced and incompletely spliced viral mRNAs
   1822..1939    +  misc_feature   cPPT/CTS: central polypurine tract and central termination sequence of HIV-1
   1990..2230    +  promoter       U6 promoter: RNA polymerase III promoter for human U6 snRNA
   2259..2334    +  misc_RNA       gRNA scaffold: guide RNA scaffold for the Streptococcus pyogenes CRISPR/Cas9 system
   2352..2370    +  CDS            small t antigen (fragment): SV40 (simian virus 40) small t antigen
   2396..2607    +  promoter       EF-1α core promoter: core promoter for human elongation factor EF-1α
   2700..3297    +  CDS            PuroR (fragment): puromycin N-acetyltransferase; pac from Streptomyces; confers resistance to puromycin
   3313..3901    +  misc_feature   WPRE: woodchuck hepatitis virus posttranscriptional regulatory element
   3952..3971    +  misc_feature   cPPT/CTS (fragment): central polypurine tract and central termination sequence of HIV-1
   3973..4206    +  LTR            3' LTR (ΔU3): self-inactivating 3' long terminal repeat (LTR) from HIV-1
   4238..4462    +  polyA_signal   bGH poly(A) signal: bovine growth hormone polyadenylation signal
   4466..4487    +  promoter       SV40 promoter (fragment): SV40 enhancer and early promoter
   4508..4936    +  rep_origin     f1 ori (sequence partly withheld): f1 bacteriophage origin of replication; arrow indicates direction of (+) strand synthesis
   4950..5279    +  promoter       SV40 promoter: SV40 enhancer and early promoter
   5327..5374    +  promoter       EM7 promoter: synthetic bacterial promoter&nbsp
   5393..5767    +  CDS            BleoR: antibiotic-binding protein; Sh ble from Streptoalloteichus hindustanus; confers resistance to bleomycin, phleomycin, and Zeocin™
   5777..5902    +  CDS            ble (fragment): BLE_KLEPN - Experimental evidence at protein level: Swiss-Prot protein existence level 1. Binding protein with a strong affinity to the bleomycin family of antibiotics. Binds to CL990; an antimitotic-antibiotic compound. From Klebsiella pneumoniae.
   5897..6018    +  polyA_signal   SV40 poly(A) signal: SV40 polyadenylation signal
   6091..6107    -  protein_bind   lac operator: The lac repressor binds to the lac operator to inhibit transcription in E. coli. This inhibition can be relieved by adding lactose or isopropyl-β-D-thiogalactopyranoside (IPTG). lac repressor encoded by lacI
   6115..6145    -  promoter       lac promoter: promoter for the E. coli lac operon
   6160..6181    -  protein_bind   CAP binding site: CAP binding activates transcription in the presence of cAMP. E. coli catabolite activator protein
   6194..6286    -  CDS            lacI (fragment): lac repressor; lacI; The lac repressor binds to the lac operator to inhibit transcription in E. coli. This inhibition can be relieved by adding lactose or isopropyl-β-D-thiogalactopyranoside (IPTG).
   6469..7057    -  rep_origin     ori: high-copy-number ColE1/pMB1/pBR322/pUC origin of replication
   7228..8088    -  CDS            AmpR: β-lactamase; bla; confers resistance to ampicillin, carbenicillin, and related antibiotics
   8089..8193    -  promoter       AmpR promoter: bla
   8252..8304    -  misc_feature   bom (fragment): basis of mobility region from pBR322
   8459..8838    +  enhancer       CMV enhancer: human cytomegalovirus immediate early enhancer
   8839..199     +  promoter       CMV promoter (across the origin): human cytomegalovirus (CMV) immediate early promoter
