[The description below was written by a language model from this plasmid's Addgene catalogue record and pLannotate feature annotations shown in this document.]
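Description:
Lenti-L227R-ngRNA+15_EF1a-puroR is a lentiviral transfer plasmid built on lentiCRISPRv2_deltaCas9, a lentiCRISPRv2 derivative from which the Cas9 coding region has been removed. The sequenced record is 8,839 nt. In bacteria it is maintained through a high-copy ColE1/pUC-type origin and selected with ampicillin via β-lactamase. The backbone also carries an f1 origin and an SV40/EM7-driven bleomycin/Zeocin resistance cassette that lies outside the viral genome. The packaged region is a third-generation style HIV-1 vector. A CMV enhancer/promoter is fused to a truncated 5' LTR to drive genomic RNA production in packaging cells. This is followed by the Ψ packaging signal with a gag fragment, the RRE for Rev-dependent nuclear export, and the cPPT/CTS. The region ends in a self-inactivating ΔU3 3' LTR, with a bGH polyadenylation signal downstream.

The payload consists of two expression units. A human U6 RNA polymerase III promoter drives a synthetic guide joined to the Streptococcus pyogenes Cas9 scaffold. This is a nicking guide RNA (ngRNA), designated +15, intended for prime editing of the cystic fibrosis-causing L227R mutation in CFTR. In such strategies, the ngRNA directs a nick to the non-edited strand to favour incorporation of the edit written by a separate pegRNA. Downstream, an EF-1α core promoter drives puromycin N-acetyltransferase, followed by a WPRE to enhance transcript expression, which allows puromycin selection of transduced cells. The plasmid encodes neither a prime editor protein nor a pegRNA, so those components must be supplied separately. According to the record, its purpose is delivery of this ngRNA for correction of L227R-CFTR, and the associated work was carried out in human organoids and airway epithelial cells.
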