Addgene plasmid #207360: Lenti-L227R-ngRNA+15_EF1a-puroR
Purpose: Lentiviral transfer plasmid encoding hU6-driven expression of a ngRNA for correction of L227R-CFTR via prime editing and EF1a-driven puromycin resistance gene.
Depositing lab: Marianne Carlon. Depositing organization: Katholieke Universiteit Leuven. Publication: Prime editing functionally corrects cystic fibrosis-causing CFTR mutations in human organoids and airway epithelial cells. Bulcaen M, Kortleven P, Liu RB, Maule G, Dreano E, Kelly M, Ensinck MM, Thierie S, Smits M, Ciciani M, Hatton A, Chevalier B, Ramalho AS, Casadevall I Solvas X, Debyser Z, Vermeulen F, Gijsbers R, Sermet-Gaudelus I, Cereseto A, Carlon MS. Cell Rep Med. 2024 May 21;5(5):101544. doi: 10.1016/j.xcrm.2024.101544. Epub 2024 May 1. PubMed 38697102.
Backbone
  Vector backbone: lentiCRISPRv2_deltaCas9
  Backbone manufacturer: Carlon lab (M. Bulcaen)
  Vector type: Lentiviral
  Selectable markers: Puromycin
Growth in bacteria
  Bacterial resistance: Ampicillin, 100 μg/mL
  Growth temperature: 37°C
  Growth strain: NEB Stable
  Copy number: High Copy
Gene/Insert
  Gene/Insert name: L227R-CFTR +15 ngRNA
  gRNA/shRNA sequence: gcgtctgccttctgtggact
  Species: Synthetic
  Cloning method: Restriction Enzyme; 5′ cloning site unknown (unknown if destroyed)
Terms and licenses: Academic/Nonprofit Terms; Industry Terms: Not Available to Industry
How to cite: Lenti-L227R-ngRNA+15_EF1a-puroR was a gift from Marianne Carlon (Addgene plasmid # 207360 ; http://n2t.net/addgene:207360 ; RRID:Addgene_207360)
